>Addgene plasmid #141311 | pRATIO3212 | addgene full sequence | sequence record 310392 | Addgene NGS Result
TGAGACTTTTCAACAAAGGGTAATATCCGGAAACCTCCTCGGATTCCATTGCCCAGCTATCTGTCACTTT
ATTGTGAAGATAGTGGAAAAGGAAGGTGGCTCCTACAAATGCCATCATTGCGATAAAGGAAAGGCCATCG
TTGAAGATGCCTCTGCCGACAGTGGTCCCAAAGATGGACCCCCACCCACGAGGAGCATCGTGGAAAAAGA
AGACGTTCCAACCACGTCTTCAAAGCAAGTGGATTGATGTGATATCTCCACTGACGTAAGGGATGACGCA
CAATCCCACTATCCTTCGCAAGACCCTTCCTCTATATAAGGAAGTTCATTTCATTTGGAGAGAACACGGG
GGACTCTAGTACAAGTTTGTACAAAAAAGCTGAACGAGAAACGTAAAATGATATAAATATCAATATATTA
AATTAGATTTTGCATAAAAAACAGACTACATAATACTGTAAAACACAACATATCCAGTCACTATGGCGGC
CCCTCGAGGGGCCGCATTAGGCACCCCAGGCTTTACACTTTATGCTTCCGGCTCGTATAATGTGTGGATT
TTGAGTTAGGATCCGGCGAGATTTTCAGGAGCTAAGGAAGCTAAAATGGAGAAAAAAATCACTGGATATA
CCACCGTTGATATATCCCAATGGCATCGTAAAGAACATTTTGAGGCATTTCAGTCAGTTGCTCAATGTAC
CTATAACCAGACCGTTCAGCTGGATATTACGGCCTTTTTAAAGACCGTAAAGAAAAATAAGCACAAGTTT
TATCCGGCCTTTATTCACATTCTTGCCCGCCTGATGAATGCTCATCCGGAATTCCGTATGGCAATGAAAG
ACGGTGAGCTGGTGATATGGGATAGTGTTCACCCTTGTTACACCGTTTTCCATGAGCAAACTGAAACGTT
TTCATCGCTCTGGAGTGAATACCACGACGATTTCCGGCAGTTTCTACACATATATTCGCAAGATGTGGCG
TGTTACGGTGAAAACCTGGCCTATTTCCCTAAAGGGTTTATTGAGAATATGTTTTTCGTCTCAGCCAATC
CCTGGGTGAGTTTCACCAGTTTTGATTTAAACGTGGCCAATATGGACAACTTCTTCGCCCCCGTTTTCAC
CATGGGCAAATATTATACGCAAGGCGACAAGGTGCTGATGCCGCTGGCGATTCAGGTTCATCATGCCGTC
TGTGATGGCTTCCATGTCGGCAGAATGCTTAATGAATTACAACAGTACTGCGATGAGTGGCAGGGCGGGG
CGTAAAGATCTGGATCCGGCTTACTAAAAGCCAGATAACAGTATGCGTATTTGCGCGCTGATTTTTGCGG
TATAAGAATATATACTGATATGTATACCCGAAGTATGTCAAAAAGAGGTGTGCTATGAAGCAGCGTATTA
CAGTGACAGTTGACAGCGACAGCTATCAGTTGCTCAAGGCATATATGATGTCAATATCTCCGGTCTGGTA
AGCACAACCATGCAGAATGAAGCCCGTCGTCTGCGTGCCGAACGCTGGAAAGCGGAAAATCAGGAAGGGA
TGGCTGAGGTCGCCCGGTTTATTGAAATGAACGGCTCTTTTGCTGACGAGAACAGGGACTGGTGAAATGC
AGTTTAAGGTTTACACCTATAAAAGAGAGAGCCGTTATCGTCTGTTTGTGGATGTACAGAGTGATATTAT
TGACACGCCCGGGCGACGGATGGTGATCCCCCTGGCCAGTGCACGTCTGCTGTCAGATAAAGTCTCCCGT
GAACTTTACCCGGTGGTGCATATCGGGGATGAAAGCTGGCGCATGATGACCACCGATATGGCCAGTGTGC
CGGTCTCCGTTATCGGGGAAGAAGTGGCTGATCTCAGCCACCGCGAAAATGACATCAAAAACGCCATTAA
CCTGATGTTCTGGGGAATATAAATGTCAGGCTCCCTTATACACAGCCAGTCTGCAGGTCGACCATAGTGA
CTGGATATGTTGTGTTTTACAGTATTATGTAGTCTGTTTTTTATGCAAAATCTAATTTAATATATTGATA
TTTATATCATTTTACGTTTCTCGTTCAGCTTTCTTGTACAAAGTGGTGGGCCCAATGGTGTCCAAGGGCG
AAGCTGTGATTAAAGAATTTATGCGTTTTAAGGTCCACATGGAAGGATCCATGAATGGACATGAATTCGA
AATCGAGGGGGAGGGCGAGGGCCGACCTTATGAGGGTACACAGACCGCGAAGCTAAAGGTAACCAAGGGA
GGCCCACTACCCTTTAGTTGGGACATACTCAGCCCGCAGTTTATGTATGGCAGTCGTGCCTTTATAAAGC
ACCCAGCGGATATACCAGACTACTACAAACAGTCCTTCCCAGAGGGGTTTAAATGGGAGCGAGTGATGAA
CTTTGAGGACGGTGGTGCTGTGACGGTAACTCAGGACACATCACTCGAAGACGGGACTCTTATTTACAAA
GTAAAACTGAGAGGGACCAATTTTCCACCAGATGGCCCCGTCATGCAAAAAAAGACGATGGGTTGGGAAG
CATCTACAGAACGACTCTATCCCGAGGACGGCGTCCTCAAAGGCGACATTAAAATGGCCTTGAGGTTGAA
AGACGGTGGACGTTACTTGGCGGACTTCAAAACAACTTATAAAGCAAAAAAGCCAGTGCAAATGCCTGGA
GCGTACAATGTAGATAGAAAACTTGATATAACGTCACATAATGAGGACTATACCGTGGTTGAGCAATACG
AGAGGTCAGAAGGACGACACAGCACCGGCGGTATGGACGAGTTGTACAAGACGCGTTCTAATGCCGCCGA
TGAGGTTGCGACTGGATCAGGTCTTTTAGCGATACATCCGACCGAAGCGCGACATAAACAAAAAATTGTA
GCGCCGGTCAAACAAACCCTGAATTTCGACTTACTCAAACTTGCGGGTGACGTAGAGTCAAATCCAGGGC
CTGGTACCATGGTGAGCAAGGGCGAGGAGCTGTTCACCGGGGTGGTGCCCATCCTGGTCGAGCTGGACGG
CGACGTAAACGGCCACAAGTTCAGCGTGTCCGGCGAGGGCGAGGGCGATGCCACCTACGGCAAGCTGACC
CTGAAGCTGATCTGCACCACCGGCAAGCTGCCCGTGCCCTGGCCCACCCTCGTGACCACCCTGGGCTACG
GCCTGCAGTGCTTCGCCCGCTACCCCGACCACATGAAGCAGCACGACTTCTTCAAGTCCGCCATGCCCGA
AGGCTACGTCCAGGAGCGCACCATCTTCTTCAAGGACGACGGCAACTACAAGACCCGCGCCGAGGTGAAG
TTCGAGGGCGACACCCTGGTGAACCGCATCGAGCTGAAGGGCATCGACTTCAAGGAGGACGGCAACATCC
TGGGGCACAAGCTGGAGTACAACTACAACAGCCACAACGTCTATATCACCGCCGACAAGCAGAAGAACGG
CATCAAGGCCAACTTCAAGATCCGCCACAACATCGAGGACGGCGGCGTGCAGCTCGCCGACCACTACCAG
CAGAACACCCCCATCGGCGACGGCCCCGTGCTGCTGCCCGACAACCACTACCTGAGCTACCAGTCCGCCC
TGAGCAAAGACCCCAACGAGAAGCGCGATCACATGGTCCTGCTGGAGTTCGTGACCGCCGCCGGGATCAC
TCTCGGCATGGACGAGCTGTACATTGCTGCAGCGGCCTAAGAGCTCGAATTTCCCCGATCGTTCAAACAT
TTGGCAATAAAGTTTCTTAAGATTGAATCCTGTTGCCGGTCTTGCGATGATTATCATATAATTTCTGTTG
AATTACGTTAAGCATGTAATAATTAACATGTAATGCATGACGTTATTTATGAGATGGGTTTTTATGATTA
GAGTCCCGCAATTATACATTTAATACGCGATAGAAAACAAAATATAGCGCGCAAACTAGGATAAATTATC
GCGCGCGGTGTCATCTATGTTACTAGATCGGGAATTGGTTCCGGAACCAATTGGTTCCGGAACCAATTCG
TAATCATGTCATAGCTGTTTCCTGTGTGAAATTGTTATCCGCTCACAATTCCACACAACATACGAGCCGG
AAGCATAAAGTGTAAAGCCTGGGGTGCCTAATGAGTGAGCTAACTCACATTAGGCTGAATTAGGCGCGCC
TATTTCTGAATTCCCGATCTAGTAACATAGATGACACCGCGCGCGATAATTTATCCTAGTTTGCGCGCTA
TATTTTGTTTTCTATCGCGTATTAAATGTATAATTGCGGGACTCTAATCATAAAAACCCATCTCATAAAT
AACGTCATGCATTACATGTTAATTATTACATGCTTAACGTAATTCAACAGAAATTATATGATAATCATCG
CAAGACCGGCAACAGGATTCAATCTTAAGAAACTTTATTGCCAAATGTTTGAACGATCGGGGATCATCCG
GGTCTGTGGCGGGAACTCCACGAAAATATCCGAACGCAGCAAGATATCGCGGTGCATCTCGGTCTTGCCT
GGGCAGTCGCCGCCGACGCCGTTGATGTGGACGCCGGGCCCGATCATATTGTCGCTCAGGATCGTGGCGT
TGTGCTTGTCGGCCGTTGCTGTCGTAATGATATCGGCACCTTCGACCGCCTGTTCCGCAGAGATCCCGTG
GGCGAAGAACTCCAGCATGAGATCCCCGCGCTGGAGGATCATCCAGCCGGCGTCCCGGAAAACGATTCCG
AAGCCCAACCTTTCATAGAAGGCGGCGGTGGAATCGAAATCTCGTGATGGCAGGTTGGGCGTCGCTTGGT
CGGTCATTTCGAACCCCAGAGTCCCGCTCAGAAGAACTCGTCAAGAAGGCGATAGAAGGCGATGCGCTGC
GAATCGGGAGCGGCGATACCGTAAAGCACGAGGAAGCGGTCAGCCCATTCGCCGCCAAGCTCTTCAGCAA
TATCACGGGTAGCCAACGCTATGTCCTGATAGCGGTCCGCCACACCCAGCCGGCCACAGTCGATGAATCC
AGAAAAGCGGCCATTTTCCACCATGATATTCGGCAAGCAGGCATCGCCATGGGTCACGACGAGATCATCG
CCGTCGGGCATGCGCGCCTTGAGCCTGGCGAACAGTTCGGCTGGCGCGAGCCCCTGATGCTCTTCGTCCA
GATCATCCTGATCGACAAGACCGGCTTCCATCCGAGTACGTGCTCGCTCGATGCGATGTTTCGCTTGGTG
GTCGAATGGGCAGGTAGCCGGATCAAGCGTATGCAGCCGCCGCATTGCATCAGCCATGATGGATACTTTC
TCGGCAGGAGCAAGGTGAGATGACAGGAGATCCTGCCCCGGCACTTCGCCCAATAGCAGCCAGTCCCTTC
CCGCTTCAGTGACAACGTCGAGCACAGCTGCGCAAGGAACGCCCGTCGTGGCCAGCCACGATAGCCGCGC
TGCCTCGTCCTGCAGTTCATTCAGGGCACCGGACAGGTCGGTCTTGACAAAAAGAACCGGGCGCCCCTGC
GCTGACAGCCGGAACACGGCGGCATCAGAGCAGCCGATTGTCTGTTGTGCCCAGTCATAGCCGAATAGCC
TCTCCACCCAAGCGGCCGGAGAACCTGCGTGCAATCCATCTTGTTCAATCATGCGAAACGATCCAGATCC
GGTGCAGATTATTTGGATTGAGAGTGAATATGAGACTCTAATTGGATACCGAGGGGAATTTATGGAACGT
CAGTGGAGCATTTTTGACAAGAAATATTTGCTAGCTGATAGTGACCTTAGGCGACTTTTGAACGCGCAAT
AATGGTTTCTGACGTATGTGCTTAGCTCATTAAACTCCAGAAACCCGCGGCTGAGTGGCTCCTTCAACGT
TGCGGTTCTGTCAGTTCCAAACGTAAAACGGCTTGTCCCGCGTCATCGGCGGGGGTCATAACGTGACTCC
CTTAATTCTCCGCTCATGATGAATTCAGAAATAAATTCAGCCTAATTCGGCGTTAATTCAGTACATTAAA
AACGTCCGCAATGTGTTATTAAGTTGTCTAAGCGTCAATTTGTTTACACCACAATATATCCTGCCACCAG
CCAGCCAACAGCTCCCCGACCGGCAGCTCGGCACAAAATCACCACTCGATACAGGCAGCCCATCAGTCCG
GGACGGCGTCAGCGGGAGAGCCGTTGTAAGGCGGCAGACTTTGCTCATGTTACCGATGCTATTCGGAAGA
ACGGCAACTAAGCTGCCGGGTTTGAAACACGGATGATCTCGCGGAGGGTAGCATGTTGATTGTAACGATG
ACAGAGCGTTGCTGCCTGTGATCAATTCGGGCACGAACCCAGTGGACATAAGCCTGTTCGGTTCGTAAGC
TGTAATGCAAGTAGCGTATGCGCTCACGCAACTGGTCCAGAACCTTGACCGAACGCAGCGGTGGTAACGG
CGCAGTGGCGGTTTTCATGGCTTGTTATGACTGTTTTTTTGGGGTACAGTCTATGCCTCGGGCATCCAAG
CAGCAAGCGCGTTACGCCGTGGGTCGATGTTTGATGTTATGGAGCAGCAACGATGTTACGCAGCAGGGCA
GTCGCCCTAAAACAAAGTTAAACATCATGGGGGAAGCGGTGATCGCCGAAGTATCGACTCAACTATCAGA
GGTAGTTGGCGTCATCGAGCGCCATCTCGAACCGACGTTGCTGGCCGTACATTTGTACGGCTCCGCAGTG
GATGGCGGCCTGAAGCCACACAGTGATATTGATTTGCTGGTTACGGTGACCGTAAGGCTTGATGAAACAA
CGCGGCGAGCTTTGATCAACGACCTTTTGGAAACTTCGGCTTCCCCTGGAGAGAGCGAGATTCTCCGCGC
TGTAGAAGTCACCATTGTTGTGCACGACGACATCATTCCGTGGCGTTATCCAGCTAAGCGCGAACTGCAA
TTTGGAGAATGGCAGCGCAATGACATTCTTGCAGGTATCTTCGAGCCAGCCACGATCGACATTGATCTGG
CTATCTTGCTGACAAAAGCAAGAGAACATAGCGTTGCCTTGGTAGGTCCAGCGGCGGAGGAACTCTTTGA
TCCGGTTCCTGAACAGGATCTATTTGAGGCGCTAAATGAAACCTTAACGCTATGGAACTCGCCGCCCGAC
TGGGCTGGCGATGAGCGAAATGTAGTGCTTACGTTGTCCCGCATTTGGTACAGCGCAGTAACCGGCAAAA
TCGCGCCGAAGGATGTCGCTGCCGACTGGGCAATGGAGCGCCTGCCGGCCCAGTATCAGCCCGTCATACT
TGAAGCTAGACAGGCTTATCTTGGACAAGAAGAAGATCGCTTGGCCTCGCGCGCAGATCAGTTGGAAGAA
TTTGTCCACTACGTGAAAGGCGAGATCACCAAGGTAGTCGGCAAATAATGTCTAGCTAGAAATTCGTTCA
AGCCGACGCCGCTTCGCGGCGCGGCTTAACTCAAGCGTTAGATGCACTAAGCACATAATTGCTCACAGCC
AAACTATCAGGTCAAGTCTGCTTTTATTATTTTTAAGCGTGCATAATAAGCCCTACACAAATTGGGAGAT
ATATCATGCATGACCAAAATCCCTTAACGTGAGTTTTCGTTCCACTGAGCGTCAGACCCCGTAGAAAAGA
TCAAAGGATCTTCTTGAGATCCTTTTTTTCTGCGCGTAATCTGCTGCTTGCAAACAAAAAAACCACCGCT
ACCAGCGGTGGTTTGTTTGCCGGATCAAGAGCTACCAACTCTTTTTCCGAAGGTAACTGGCTTCAGCAGA
GCGCAGATACCAAATACTGTCCTTCTAGTGTAGCCGTAGTTAGGCCACCACTTCAAGAACTCTGTAGCAC
CGCCTACATACCTCGCTCTGCTAATCCTGTTACCAGTGGCTGCTGCCAGTGGCGATAAGTCGTGTCTTAC
CGGGTTGGACTCAAGACGATAGTTACCGGATAAGGCGCAGCGGTCGGGCTGAACGGGGGGTTCGTGCACA
CAGCCCAGCTTGGAGCGAACGACCTACACCGAACTGAGATACCTACAGCGTGAGCTATGAGAAAGCGCCA
CGCTTCCCGAAGGGAGAAAGGCGGACAGGTATCCGGTAAGCGGCAGGGTCGGAACAGGAGAGCGCACGAG
GGAGCTTCCAGGGGGAAACGCCTGGTATCTTTATAGTCCTGTCGGGTTTCGCCACCTCTGACTTGAGCGT
CGATTTTTGTGATGCTCGTCAGGGGGGCGGAGCCTATGGAAAAACGCCAGCAACGCGGCCTTTTTACGGT
TCCTGGCCTTTTGCTGGCCTTTTGCTCACATGTTCTTTCCTGCGTTATCCCCTGATTCTGTGGATAACCG
TATTACCGCCTTTGAGTGAGCTGATACCGCTCGCCGCAGCCGAACGACCGAGCGCAGCGAGTCAGTGAGC
GAGGAAGCGGAAGAGCGCCTGATGCGGTATTTTCTCCTTACGCATCTGTGCGGTATTTCACACCGCATAT
GGTGCACTCTCAGTACAATCTGCTCTGATGCCGCATAGTTAAGCCAGTATACACTCCGCTATCGCTACGT
GACTGGGTCATGGCTGCGCCCCGACACCCGCCAACACCCGCTGACGCGCCCTGACGGGCTTGTCTGCTCC
CGGCATCCGCTTACAGACAAGCTGTGACCGTCTCCGGGAGCTGCATGTGTCAGAGGTTTTCACCGTCATC
ACCGAAACGCGCGAGGCAGGGTGCCTTGATGTGGGCGCCGGCGGTCGAGTGGCGACGGCGCGGCTTGTCC
GCGCCCTGGTAGATTGCCTGGCCGTAGGCCAGCCATTTTTGAGCGGCCAGCGGCCGCGATAGGCCGACGC
GAAGCGGCGGGGCGTAGGGAGCGCAGCGACCGAAGGGTAGGCGCTTTTTGCAGCTCTTCGGCTGTGCGCT
GGCCAGACAGTTATGCACAGGCCAGGCGGGTTTTAAGAGTTTTAATAAGTTTTAAAGAGTTTTAGGCGGA
AAAATCGCCTTTTTTCTCTTTTATATCAGTCACTTACATGTGTGACCGGTTCCCAATGTACGGCTTTGGG
TTCCCAATGTACGGGTTCCGGTTCCCAATGTACGGCTTTGGGTTCCCAATGTACGTGCTATCCACAGGAA
AGAGACCTTTTCGACCTTTTTCCCCTGCTAGGGCAATTTGCCCTAGCATCTGCTCCGTACATTAGGAACC
GGCGGATGCTTCGCCCTCGATCAGGTTGCGGTAGCGCATGACTAGGATCGGGCCAGCCTGCCCCGCCTCC
TCCTTCAAATCGTACTCCGGCAGGTCATTTGACCCGATCAGCTTGCGCACGGTGAAACAGAACTTCTTGA
ACTCTCCGGCGCTGCCACTGCGTTCGTAGATCGTCTTGAACAACCATCTGGCTTCTGCCTTGCCTGCGGC
GCGGCGTGCCAGGCGGTAGAGAAAACGGCCGATGCCGGGATCGATCAAAAAGTAATCGGGGTGAACCGTC
AGCACGTCCGGGTTCTTGCCTTCTGTGATCTCGCGGTACATCCAATCAGCTAGCTCGATCTCGATGTACT
CCGGCCGCCCGGTTTCGCTCTTTACGATCTTGTAGCGGCTAATCAAGGCTTCACCCTCGGATACCGTCAC
CAGGCGGCCGTTCTTGGCCTTCTTCGTACGCTGCATGGCAACGTGCGTGGTGTTTAACCGAATGCAGGTT
TCTACCAGGTCGTCTTTCTGCTTTCCGCCATCGGCTCGCCGGCAGAACTTGAGTACGTCCGCAACGTGTG
GACGGAACACGCGGCCGGGCTTGTCTCCCTTCCCTTCCCGGTATCGGTTCATGGATTCGGTTAGATGGGA
AACCGCCATCAGTACCAGGTCGTAATCCCACACACTGGCCATGCCGGCCGGCCCTGCGGAAACCTCTACG
TGCCCGTCTGGAAGCTCGTAGCGGATCACCTCGCCAGCTCGTCGGTCACGCTTCGACAGACGGAAAACGG
CCACGTCCATGATGCTGCGACTATCGCGGGTGCCCACGTCATAGAGCATCGGAACGAAAAAATCTGGTTG
CTCGTCGCCCTTGGGCGGCTTCCTAATCGACGGCGCACCGGCTGCCGGCGGTTGCCGGGATTCTTTGCGG
ATTCGATCAGCGGCCGCTTGCCACGATTCACCGGGGCGTGCTTCTGCCTCGATGCGTTGCCGCTGGGCGG
CCTGCGCGGCCTTCAACTTCTCCACCAGGTCATCACCCAGCGCCGCGCCGATTTGTACCGGGCCGGATGG
TTTGCGACCGCTCACGCCGATTCCTCGGGCTTGGGGGTTCCAGTGCCATTGCAGGGCCGGCAGACAACCC
AGCCGCTTACGCCTGGCCAACCGCCCGTTCCTCCACACATGGGGCATTCCACGGCGTCGGTGCCTGGTTG
TTCTTGATTTTCCATGCCGCCTCCTTTAGCCGCTAAAATTCATCTACTCATTTATTCATTTGCTCATTTA
CTCTGGTAGCTGCGCGATGTATTCAGATAGCAGCTCGGTAATGGTCTTGCCTTGGCGTACCGCGTACATC
TTCAGCTTGGTGTGATCCTCCGCCGGCAACTGAAAGTTGACCCGCTTCATGGCTGGCGTGTCTGCCAGGC
TGGCCAACGTTGCAGCCTTGCTGCTGCGTGCGCTCGGACGGCCGGCACTTAGCGTGTTTGTGCTTTTGCT
CATTTTCTCTTTACCTCATTAACTCAAATGAGTTTTGATTTAATTTCAGCGGCCAGCGCCTGGACCTCGC
GGGCAGCGTCGCCCTCGGGTTCTGATTCAAGAACGGTTGTGCCGGCGGCGGCAGTGCCTGGGTAGCTCAC
GCGCTGCGTGATACGGGACTCAAGAATGGGCAGCTCGTACCCGGCCAGCGCCTCGGCAACCTCACCGCCG
ATGCGCGTGCCTTTGATCGCCCGCGACACGACAAAGGCCGCTTGTAGCCTTCCATCCGTGACCTCAATGC
GCTGCTTAACCAGCTCCACCAGGTCGGCGGTGGCCCATATGTCGTAAGGGCTTGGCTGCACCGGAATCAG
CACGAAGTCGGCTGCCTTGATCGCGGACACAGCCAAGTCCGCCGCCTGGGGCGCTCCGTCGATCACTACG
AAGTCGCGCCGGCCGATGGCCTTCACGTCGCGGTCAATCGTCGGGCGGTCGATGCCGACAACGGTTAGCG
GTTGATCTTCCCGCACGGCCGCCCAATCGCGGGCACTGCCCTGGGGATCGGAATCGACTAACAGAACATC
GGCCCCGGCGAGTTGCAGGGCGCGGGCTAGATGGGTTGCGATGGTCGTCTTGCCTGACCCGCCTTTCTGG
TTAAGTACAGCGATAACCTTCATGCGTTCCCCTTGCGTATTTGTTTATTTACTCATCGCATCATATACGC
AGCGACCGCATGACGCAAGCTGTTTTACTCAAATACACATCACCTTTTTAGACGGCGGCGCTCGGTTTCT
TCAGCGGCCAAGCTGGCCGGCCAGGCCGCCAGCTTGGCATCAGACAAACCGGCCAGGATTTCATGCAGCC
GCACGGTTGAGACGTGCGCGGGCGGCTCGAACACGTACCCGGCCGCGATCATCTCCGCCTCGATCTCTTC
GGTAATGAAAAACGGTTCGTCCTGGCCGTCCTGGTGCGGTTTCATGCTTGTTCCTCTTGGCGTTCATTCT
CGGCGGCCGCCAGGGCGTCGGCCTCGGTCAATGCGTCCTCACGGAAGGCACCGCGCCGCCTGGCCTCGGT
GGGCGTCACTTCCTCGCTGCGCTCAAGTGCGCGGTACAGGGTCGAGCGATGCACGCCAAGCAGTGCAGCC
GCCTCTTTCACGGTGCGGCCTTCCTGGTCGATCAGCTCGCGGGCGTGCGCGATCTGTGCCGGGGTGAGGG
TAGGGCGGGGGCCAAACTTCACGCCTCGGGCCTTGGCGGCCTCGCGCCCGCTCCGGGTGCGGTCGATGAT
TAGGGAACGCTCGAACTCGGCAATGCCGGCGAACACGGTCAACACCATGCGGCCGGCCGGCGTGGTGGTG
TCGGCCCACGGCTCTGCCAGGCTACGCAGGCCCGCGCCGGCCTCCTGGATGCGCTCGGCAATGTCCAGTA
GGTCGCGGGTGCTGCGGGCCAGGCGGTCTAGCCTGGTCACTGTCACAACGTCGCCAGGGCGTAGGTGGTC
AAGCATCCTGGCCAGCTCCGGGCGGTCGCGCCTGGTGCCGGTGATCTTCTCGGAAAACAGCTTGGTGCAG
CCGGCCGCGTGCAGTTCGGCCCGTTGGTTGGTCAAGTCCTGGTCGTCGGTGCTGACGCGGGCATAGCCCA
GCAGGCCAGCGGCGGCGCTCTTGTTCATGGCGTAATGTCTCCGGTTCTAGTCGCAAGTATTCTACTTTAT
GCGACTAAAACACGCGACAAGAAAACGCCAGGAAAAGGGCAGGGCGGCAGCCTGTCGCGTAACTTAGGAC
TTGTGCGACATGTCGTTTTCAGAAGACGGCTGCACTGAACGTCAGAAGCCGACTGCACTATAGCAGCGGA
GGGGTTGGATCAAAGTACTTTGATCCCGAGGGGAACCCTGTGGTTGGCATGCACATACAAATGGACGAAC
GGATAAACCTTTTCACGCCCTTTTAAATATCCGATTATTCTAATAAACGCTCTTTTCTCTTAGGTTTACC
CGCCAATATATCCTGTCAAACACTGATAGTTTAAACTGAAGGCGGGAAACGACAATCTGATCCAAGCTCA
AGCTGCTCTAGCATTCGCCATTCAGGCTGCGCAACTGTTGGGAAGGGCGATCGGTGCGGGCCTCTTCGCT
ATTACGCCAGCTGGCGAAAGGGGGATGTGCTGCAAGGCGATTAAGTTGGGTAACGCCAGGGTTTTCCCAG
TCACGACGTTGTAAAACGACGGCCAGTGCCAAGCTTGCATGCCTGCAGGTCCCCAGATTAGCCTTTTCAA
TTTCAGAAAGAATGCTAACCCACAGATGGTTAGAGAGGCTTACGCAGCAGGTCTCATCAAGACGATCTAC
CCGAGCAATAATCTCCAGGAAATCAAATACCTTCCCAAGAAGGTTAAAGATGCAGTCAAAAGATTCAGGA
CTAACTGCATCAAGAACACAGAGAAAGATATATTTCTCAAGATCAGAAGTACTATTCCAGTATGGACGAT
TCAAGGCTTGCTTCACAAACCAAGGCAAGTAATAGAGATTGGAGTCTCTAAAAAGGTAGTTCCCACTGAA
TCAAAGGCCATGGAGTCAAAGATTCAAATAGAGGACCTAACAGAACTCGCCGTAAAGACTGGCGAACAGT
TCATACAGAGTCTCTTACGACTCAATGACAAGAAGAAAATCTTCGTCAACATGGTGGAGCACGACACACT
TGTCTACTCCAAAAATATCAAAGATACAGTCTCAGAAGACCAAAGGGCAAT
Features (pLannotate 1.2.2; 34 found; start..end, strand, type, name):
      1..342     +  promoter       CaMV 35S promoter: strong constitutive promoter from cauliflower mosaic virus
    361..485     +  protein_bind   attR1: mutant version of attR; recombination site for the Gateway® LR reaction LR Clonase™
    522..552     +  promoter       lac UV5 promoter: E. coli lac promoter with an "up" mutation
    577..605     +  promoter       cat promoter (fragment): promoter of the E. coli cat gene encoding chloramphenicol acetyltransferase
    606..1265    +  CDS            CmR: chloramphenicol acetyltransferase; cat; confers resistance to chloramphenicol
   1444..1602    +  CDS            ccdA (fragment): CCDA_ECO57 - Also known as H, letA. Experimental evidence at protein level: Swiss-Prot protein existence level 1. Antitoxin component of a type II toxin-antitoxin (TA) system which inhibits the post-segregational killing (PSK) of plasmid-free cells, also referred to as a plasmid addiction system. Binds to and blocks the activity of CcdB; will also remove bound CcdB protein from the CcdB-GyrA complex by forming a CcdA-CcdB complex, a process termed rejuvenation. Functions as a transcriptional corepressor for the ccdAB operon, repression also requires CcdB (By similarity). From Escherichia coli
   1607..1909    +  CDS            ccdB: CCDB_ECOLI - Also known as G, letB, letD. Experimental evidence at protein level: Swiss-Prot protein existence level 1. Toxic component of a type II toxin-antitoxin (TA) system, functioning in plasmid maintainence. Responsible for the post- segregational killing (PSK) of plasmid-free cells, also referred to as a plasmid addiction system. Half-life of over 2 hours. Cell killing by CcdB is accompanied by filamentation, defects in chromosome and plasmid segregation, defects in cell division, formation of anucleate cells, decreased DNA synthesis and plasmid loss. Interferes with the activity of DN
   1953..2077    -  protein_bind   attR2: mutant version of attR; recombination site for the Gateway® LR reaction LR Clonase™
   2085..2780    +  CDS            mScarlet-I: mScarlet-I is a basic (constitutively fluorescent) red fluorescent protein published in 2016, derived from synthetic construct. It is reported to be a rapidly-maturing monomer with moderate acid sensitivity.
   2949..3662    +  CDS            Venus: Venus is a basic (constitutively fluorescent) yellow fluorescent protein published in 2002, derived from Aequorea victoria. It is reported to be a rapidly-maturing weak dimer with moderate acid sensitivity.
   3697..3949    +  terminator     NOS terminator: nopaline synthase terminator and poly(A) signal
   4020..4042    -  protein_bind   lac operator (fragment): The lac repressor binds to the lac operator to inhibit transcription in E. coli. This inhibition can be relieved by adding lactose or isopropyl-β-D-thiogalactopyranoside (IPTG). lac repressor encoded by lacI
   4046..4076    -  promoter       lac promoter: promoter for the E. coli lac operon
   4091..4112    -  protein_bind   CAP binding site: CAP binding activates transcription in the presence of cAMP. E. coli catabolite activator protein
   4146..4398    -  terminator     NOS terminator: nopaline synthase terminator and poly(A) signal
   4405..4611    -  CDS            ocd (fragment): OCD_AGRFC - Experimental evidence at protein level: Swiss-Prot protein existence level 1. Catalyzes the conversion of L-ornithine into L-proline with release of ammonia. Is involved in the utilization of nopaline, a catabolic pathway that proceeds through L-arginine and L-ornithine to L-proline. Nopaline is a predominant opine in plant cells transformed with Ti plasmid pTiC58. From Agrobacterium fabrum (strain C58 / ATCC 33970) (Agrobacterium tumefaciens (strain C58)).
   4618..4767    -  CDS            ble (fragment): BLE_KLEPN - Experimental evidence at protein level: Swiss-Prot protein existence level 1. Binding protein with a strong affinity to the bleomycin family of antibiotics. Binds to CL990; an antimitotic-antibiotic compound. From Klebsiella pneumoniae.
   4788..5582    -  CDS            NeoR/KanR: aminoglycoside phosphotransferase from Tn5; aph(3')-II (or nptII); confers resistance to neomycin, kanamycin, and G418 (Geneticin®)
   5603..5786    -  promoter       NOS promoter: nopaline synthase promoter NOS promoter
   5992..6016    -  misc_feature   LB T-DNA repeat: left border repeat from nopaline C58 T-DNA
   6275..6298    +  promoter       Pc promoter (fragment): intI1 (promoter lies within the coding sequence); class 1 integron promoter
   6474..6530    +  CDS            GmR (fragment): gentamycin acetyltransferase; aacC1; confers resistance to gentamycin
   6541..7328    +  CDS            SmR (fragment): aminoglycoside adenylyltransferase (Murphy, 1985); aadA; confers resistance to spectinomycin and streptomycin
   7574..8162    +  rep_origin     ori: high-copy-number ColE1/pMB1/pBR322/pUC origin of replication
   8348..8488    -  misc_feature   bom: basis of mobility region from pBR322
   8590..8629    -  CDS            rop (fragment): Rop protein, which maintains plasmids at low copy number; rop
   8832..9026    -  rep_origin     pVS1 oriV: origin of replication for the Pseudomonas plasmid pVS1 (Heeb et al., 2000)
   9092..10165   -  CDS            pVS1 RepA: replication protein from the Pseudomonas plasmid pVS1 (Heeb et al., 2000)
  10594..11223   -  CDS            pVS1 StaA: stability protein from the Pseudomonas plasmid pVS1 (Heeb et al., 2000)
  11783..12184   -  CDS            Y4CG_SINFN (fragment): Protein inferred from homology: Swiss-Prot protein existence level 3. From Sinorhizobium fredii (strain NBRC 101917 / NGR234).
  12524..12548   -  misc_feature   RB T-DNA repeat: right border repeat from nopaline C58 T-DNA
  12614..12768   -  CDS            lacZα (fragment): LacZα fragment of β-galactosidase; lacZ fragment
  12771..12791   -  misc_feature   MCS (fragment): pUC18/19 multiple cloning site
  12797..13279   +  CDS            IBMP_CAMVB (fragment): Experimental evidence at protein level: Swiss-Prot protein existence level 1. Enhances the ribosomal termination-reinitiation event leading to the translation of major open reading frames on the polycistronic viral RNAs. From Cauliflower mosaic virus (strain Bari 1) (CaMV).
