[The description below was written by a language model from this plasmid's Addgene catalogue record and pLannotate feature annotations shown in this document.]
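Description:
pRATIO3212 is an empty Gateway destination binary vector for plant expression, built for dual-fluorescent ratiometric measurement of protein abundance. It derives from pRATIO1212 by removal of a nuclear localization sequence through XbaI/SpeI digestion. The backbone carries a high-copy ColE1/pUC-type origin with a bom site for propagation in E. coli. It also carries the pVS1 origin with its RepA and StaA genes, which support replication and stable maintenance in Agrobacterium. Bacterial selection uses spectinomycin (aadA) together with chloramphenicol, the latter encoded inside the Gateway cassette. Because that cassette also carries the toxic ccdB gene, the unrecombined vector must be kept in a ccdB-tolerant strain.

Between the nopaline-type right and left T-DNA borders, a CaMV 35S promoter drives an attR1–CmR–ccdB–attR2 cassette. This is followed in the same orientation by mScarlet-I, a Venus-family yellow protein (catalogued as mVenus), and a NOS terminator. An LR reaction replaces the CmR/ccdB cassette with a gene of interest from an entry clone, so the target is fused at its C terminus to mScarlet-I. The yellow protein is expressed from the same transcription unit and acts as the reference signal. About 170 nt of unannotated sequence separates the two fluorescent protein coding regions. The record does not state what lies there or how the two proteins are separated. The red-to-yellow ratio is intended to report target protein level normalized for differences in transformation or expression. A separate NOS promoter–nptII–NOS terminator cassette near the left border provides kanamycin selection of transformed plant tissue. The vector suits Agrobacterium-mediated delivery for studies of protein stability or turnover in plants.
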