Addgene plasmid #141311: pRATIO3212
Purpose: (Empty Backbone) Gateway cloning compatible dual fluorescent ratiometric binary vector
Depositing lab: David Nelson. Depositing organization: University of California, Riverside. Publication: A series of dual-reporter vectors for ratiometric analysis of protein abundance in plants. Khosla A, Rodriguez-Furlan C, Kapoor S, Van Norman JM, Nelson DC. Plant Direct. 2020 Jun 21;4(6):e00231. doi: 10.1002/pld3.231. eCollection 2020 Jun. PubMed 32582876.
Backbone
  Vector backbone: pRATIO1212
  Backbone manufacturer: Aashima Khosla, David Nelson (unpublished)
  Backbone size (bp): 13299
  Modifications to backbone: nuclear localization sequence (NLS) was removed by digesting with XbaI and SpeI
  Vector type: Plant Expression
  Promoter: CaMV 35S promoter
  Selectable markers: Kanamycin
  Tag / fusion protein: mScarlet-I (C terminal on insert); mVenus (C terminal on insert)
Growth in bacteria
  Bacterial resistance: Chloramphenicol and Spectinomycin, 25 & 50 μg/mL
  Growth temperature: 37°C
  Growth strain: ccdB Survival
  Copy number: High Copy
Gene/Insert
  Cloning method: Gateway Cloning
Terms and licenses: Academic/Nonprofit Terms; Industry Terms: Not Available to Industry
Depositor comments: Please visit https://www.biorxiv.org/content/10.1101/2020.02.10.939363v1 for bioRxiv preprint.
How to cite: pRATIO3212 was a gift from David Nelson (Addgene plasmid # 141311 ; http://n2t.net/addgene:141311 ; RRID:Addgene_141311)
